>Addgene plasmid #1279 | pCHFLAGGR | addgene partial sequence | sequence record 16520 | 1279 with M13-pUC-fwd
ACTCNCTATAGGGCGAATTGGAGCTCCACCGCGGTGGCGGCCGCTCTAGAACTAGTGGATCCTCTAGAAA
GTTTTACCCAGCCAACTGAAAGTCTGAGCAGAAAGTTGATCACATGGACTTTGGGCACTGGTGGTTTAGG
TGCGGTCCCTCTCTGACAGTGGCCATGCCTCCACGTAACTGTTAGTTTCTGTGATACACCAACCAATACA
CTTCACTGTCTGCTGTGCTATCACTTCAGAGTGTTGACTCAACTGCTTCTGTCGCCAAGTCTTGGCCCTC
TATAAACCACATGTAGTGCGTGTTTAAAACAAAACAAGACAGAAACAAAAAGAACAACAAAACATCTACA
AGACAAATTGATAAGTTTGTACAGTAAAAGCTATAAATTCAACTTTCTTTAAGGCAACCTTTCTTAGTAA
GGCAGTCATTTTTGATGAAACAGAAGCTTTTTGATATTTCCATTTGAATATTTTGGTATCTGATTAGTGA
TGATTTCAGCTAACATCTCTGGGAATTCAATACTCATGGTCTTATCCAAAAATGTCTGGAAGCAGTAGGT
AAGGAGATTCTCAACCACCTCATGCATGGAGTCCAGAAGCTTTGTCAGTTGGTAAAACCGTTGCCAGTTC
TGACTGGAG
