[The description below was written by a language model from this plasmid's Addgene catalogue record.]
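Description:
pCHFLAGGR is a yeast expression plasmid built on the pRS313 backbone, a member of the pRS shuttle vector series. By general knowledge, pRS313 is a centromeric (CEN/ARS) low-copy yeast vector carrying the HIS3 auxotrophic marker, although the record itself does not list these elements and provides no feature table. In E. coli the plasmid is maintained at high copy and selected with ampicillin.

The insert is the rat glucocorticoid receptor (GR, gene Nr3c1), a ligand-activated nuclear hormone receptor, carrying an N-terminal FLAG epitope tag that allows detection or immunoprecipitation of the receptor with anti-FLAG antibodies. The coding sequence was placed in the vector by restriction cloning between NcoI and XhoI sites, both of which remain intact. The promoter driving GR expression in yeast is not stated in the record, nor is the terminator. The depositor notes that part of the plasmid derives from earlier constructs used to show that reduced Hsp90 levels compromise steroid receptor action in vivo.

The associated publication concerns the role of the chaperone YDJ1 in establishing Hsp90-mediated signal transduction pathways. This fits with use of the construct to express tagged mammalian GR in Saccharomyces cerevisiae as a model Hsp90 client protein. In such a system, receptor activity or its association with chaperones can be examined in wild-type and chaperone-mutant yeast strains. The record does not describe an accompanying hormone-responsive reporter, so any such readout would have to be supplied from a separate construct.
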