Addgene plasmid #1279: pCHFLAGGR
Depositing lab: Susan Lindquist. Depositing organization: Whitehead Institute for Biomedical Research. Publication: Role of the protein chaperone YDJ1 in establishing Hsp90-mediated signal transduction pathways. Kimura Y, Yahara I, Lindquist S. Science 1995 Jun 2;268(5215):1362-5. 10.1126/science.7761857 PubMed 7761857.
Backbone
  Vector backbone: pRS313
  Vector type: Yeast Expression
Growth in bacteria
  Bacterial resistance: Ampicillin, 100 μg/mL
  Growth temperature: 37°C
  Growth strain: DH5alpha
  Copy number: High Copy
Gene/Insert
  Gene/Insert name: GR (alt name: glucocorticoid receptor)
  Species: R. norvegicus (rat)
  Entrez Gene: Nr3c1 (a.k.a. GR, Gcr, Grl)
  Tag / fusion protein: FLAG (N terminal on insert)
  Cloning method: Restriction Enzyme; 5′ cloning site Nco I (not destroyed); 3′ cloning site Xho I (not destroyed)
  Sequencing primers: 5′ N/A
Resource information
  A portion of this plasmid was derived from a plasmid made by: see comments
Terms and licenses: Academic/Nonprofit Terms; Industry Terms: Not Available to Industry
Depositor comments: Derived from plasmids from the following reference: Picard D, Khurseed B, Garabedian MJ, Fortin MG, Lindquist S, Yamamoto KR. Reduced levels of hsp90 compromise steroid receptor action in vivo. Nature (1990), 348 (6297): 166-8.
How to cite: pCHFLAGGR was a gift from Susan Lindquist (Addgene plasmid # 1279 ; http://n2t.net/addgene:1279 ; RRID:Addgene_1279)
